Addgene plasmid #64292: pJexpress414_OmpA171_H3478
Purpose: OmpA redesign hybrid with wild-type strands 3478
Depositing lab: Timothy Whitehead. Depositing organization: Michigan State University. Publication: Computational redesign of the lipid-facing surface of the outer membrane protein OmpA. Stapleton JA, Whitehead TA, Nanda V. Proc Natl Acad Sci U S A. 2015 Jul 21. pii: 201501836. 10.1073/pnas.1501836112 PubMed 26199411.
Backbone
  Vector backbone: pJexpress414
  Backbone manufacturer: DNA2.0
  Backbone size w/o insert (bp): 4000
  Vector type: Bacterial Expression, Synthetic Biology
Growth in bacteria
  Bacterial resistance: Ampicillin, 100 μg/mL
  Growth temperature: 37°C
  Growth strain: XL1 Blue
  Copy number: High Copy
Gene/Insert
  Gene/Insert name: OmpA_H3478
  Species: Synthetic
  Insert size (bp): 642
  Promoter: T7
  Tag / fusion protein: FlAsH (C terminal on insert); 6His (C terminal on insert)
  Cloning method: Unknown
  Sequencing primers: 5′ pTF 5′-CTCGAAAATAATAAAGGGAAAATCAG-3′; 3′ pTR 5′-TGGTAGTGTGGGGACTC-3′
Terms and licenses: Academic/Nonprofit Terms; Industry Terms: Not Available to Industry
Depositor comments: Amino acid sequence: mkktaiaiavalagfatvaqaapndntFyLgLkMgIsqyhdtgfinnngpthenqQgIgAfAgIqVnpyVgFeMgYdWlgrmpykgsvengaykaqgVqLtAkLgYpitddVdVyLrLgImVwradtksnvygknhdtgvsFvMaLgSeHaItpeIaTrLeYqWtnnigdYPYDVPDYAtrpdnGmLsLgVsYrfgCCPGCCHHHHHH
How to cite: pJexpress414_OmpA171_H3478 was a gift from Timothy Whitehead (Addgene plasmid # 64292 ; http://n2t.net/addgene:64292 ; RRID:Addgene_64292)
