[The description below was written by a language model from this plasmid's Addgene catalogue record.]
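Description:
pJexpress414_OmpA171_H3478 is a bacterial expression plasmid built on the commercial pJexpress414 backbone (about 4 kb without insert). It is maintained at high copy number in E. coli under ampicillin selection. The record does not name the origin of replication, and no feature table is provided, so the backbone's other elements cannot be described in detail beyond what the catalogue fields state.

The payload is a 642 bp synthetic open reading frame, OmpA_H3478, expressed from a T7 promoter, so expression requires a host that supplies T7 RNA polymerase. The insert encodes a variant of the transmembrane beta-barrel domain of the E. coli outer membrane protein OmpA (the "171" in the name presumably refers to the length of that domain). It comes from a study in which the lipid-facing surface of the barrel was computationally redesigned. This construct is a hybrid in which strands 3, 4, 7 and 8 keep the wild-type sequence, while the remaining strands presumably carry the redesigned residues. The C terminus carries a FlAsH tag, a tetracysteine motif that binds biarsenical fluorescent dyes, followed by a 6xHis tag for affinity purification or detection. The depositor's protein sequence also begins with what appears to be a native-like signal peptide for export and contains an internal HA epitope-like segment, although neither is listed in the tag fields.

Such hybrids are suited to testing which redesigned strands are compatible with the expression, membrane insertion and folding of OmpA, by comparison with the fully wild-type and fully redesigned proteins.
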