>Addgene plasmid #64292 | pJexpress414_OmpA171_H3478 | addgene partial sequence | sequence record 120942 | Kan-R 5'-ATCGCGAGCCCATTTATACC-3'
CGGCAGTAGCGCGGTGGTCCCACCTGACCCCATGCCGAACTCAGAAGTGAAACGCCGTAGCGCCGATGGT
AGTGTGGGGACTCCCCATGCGAGAGTAGGGAACTGCCAGGCATCAAATAAAACGAAAGGCTCAGTCGAAA
GACTGGGCCTTTCGCCCGGGCTAATTATGGGGTGTCGCCCTTAGGTACGAACTCGATTGACGCGTCTCAG
GGGCAAAAAACCCCTCAAGACCCGTTTAGAGGCCCCAAGGGGTTATGCTAGGGGGAAGCTTTTAGTGATG
GTGGTGATGGTGACAGCAACCAGGGCAACAACCGAAACGGTAGGAAACACCCAGGCTCAGCATGCCGTTA
TCCGGACGAGTCGCGTAATCTGGAACATCGTATGGGTAGTCACCGATGTTGTTGGTCCACTGGTATTCCA
GACGGGTAGCGATCTCCGGAGTGATCGCATGTTCGCTACCCAGCGCCATGACGAAAGAAACGCCGGTATC
GTGGTTTTTACCATAAACGTTGGATTTAGTATCTGCACGCCATACCATGATGCCCAGACGCAGGTACACG
TCAACGTCGTCGGTGATCGGGTAACCCAGTTTAGCGGTCAGTTGAACGCCCTGAGCCTTGTATGCACCGT
TTTCAACGCTGCCTTTGTACGGCATACGACCGAGCCAGTCGTAACCCATTTCAAAGCCAACGTACGGGTT
CACCTGGATGCCTGCAAAGGCACCGATACCCTGCTGGTTCTCGTGGGTCGGGCCATTATTATTGATGAAA
CCAGTGTCGTGGTACTGGGAAATACCCATCTTCAAACCCAG
