>Addgene plasmid #64292 | pJexpress414_OmpA171_H3478 | addgene partial sequence | sequence record 120944 | T7 5'-TAATACGACTCACTATAGGG-3'
ACTTTTAGGAGATAAAACATATGAAAAAGACCGCAATCGCCATCGCAGTGGCACTGGCTGGTTTCGCTAC
CGTAGCGCAGGCCGCGCCGAACGACAACACCTTTTACCTGGGTTTGAAGATGGGTATTTCCCAGTACCAC
GACACTGGTTTCATCAATAATAATGGCCCGACCCACGAGAACCAGCAGGGTATCGGTGCCTTTGCAGGCA
TCCAGGTGAACCCGTACGTTGGCTTTGAAATGGGTTACGACTGGCTCGGTCGTATGCCGTACAAAGGCAG
CGTTGAAAACGGTGCATACAAGGCTCAGGGCGTTCAACTGACCGCTAAACTGGGTTACCCGATCACCGAC
GACGTTGACGTGTACCTGCGTCTGGGCATCATGGTATGGCGTGCAGATACTAAATCCAACGTTTATGGTA
AAAACCACGATACCGGCGTTTCTTTCGTCATGGCGCTGGGTAGCGAACATGCGATCACTCCGGAGATCGC
TACCCGTCTGGAATACCAGTGGACCAACAACATCGGTGACTACCCATACGATGTTCCAGATTACGCGACT
CGTCCGGATAACGGCATGCTGAGCCTGGGTGTTTCCTACCGTTTCGGTTGTTGCCCTGGTTGCTGTCACC
ATCACCACCATCACTAAAAGCTTCCCCCTAGCATAACCCCTTGGGGCCTCTAAACGGGTCTTGAGGGGTT
TTTTGCCCCTGAGACGCGTCAATCGAGTTCGTACCTAAGGGCGACACCCCATAATTAGCCCGGGCGAAAG
GCCCAGTCTTTCGACTGAGCCTTTCGTTTTATTTGATGCCTGGCAGTTCCCTACTCTCGCAT
